>Addgene plasmid #197056 | pcDNA3.1_GEM2-Halo-FRB | addgene full sequence | sequence record 402603 | Addgene NGS Result
GGCGTCAATACGGGATAATACCGCGCCACATAGCAGAACTTTAAAAGTGCTCATCATTGGAAAACGTTCT
TCGGGGCGAAAACTCTCAAGGATCTTACCGCTGTTGAGATCCAGTTCGATGTAACCCACTCGTGCACCCA
ACTGATCTTCAGCATCTTTTACTTTCACCAGCGTTTCTGGGTGAGCAAAAACAGGAAGGCAAAATGCCGC
AAAAAAGGGAATAAGGGCGACACGGAAATGTTGAATACTCATACTCTTCCTTTTTCAATATTATTGAAGC
ATTTATCAGGGTTATTGTCTCATGAGCGGATACATATTTGAATGTATTTAGAAAAATAAACAAATAGGGG
TTCCGCGCACATTTCCCCGAAAAGTGCCACCTGACGTCGACGGATCGGGAGATCTCCCGATCCCCTATGG
TGCACTCTCAGTACAATCTGCTCTGATGCCGCATAGTTAAGCCAGTATCTGCTCCCTGCTTGTGTGTTGG
AGGTCGCTGAGTAGTGCGCGAGCAAAATTTAAGCTACAACAAGGCAAGGCTTGACCGACAATTGCATGAA
GAATCTGCTTAGGGTTAGGCGTTTTGCGCTGCTTCGCGATGTACGGGCCAGATATACGCGTTGACATTGA
TTATTGACTAGTTATTAATAGTAATCAATTACGGGGTCATTAGTTCATAGCCCATATATGGAGTTCCGCG
TTACATAACTTACGGTAAATGGCCCGCCTGGCTGACCGCCCAACGACCCCCGCCCATTGACGTCAATAAT
GACGTATGTTCCCATAGTAACGCCAATAGGGACTTTCCATTGACGTCAATGGGTGGAGTATTTACGGTAA
ACTGCCCACTTGGCAGTACATCAAGTGTATCATATGCCAAGTACGCCCCCTATTGACGTCAATGACGGTA
AATGGCCCGCCTGGCATTATGCCCAGTACATGACCTTATGGGACTTTCCTACTTGGCAGTACATCTACGT
ATTAGTCATCGCTATTACCATGGTGATGCGGTTTTGGCAGTACATCAATGGGCGTGGATAGCGGTTTGAC
TCACGGGGATTTCCAAGTCTCCACCCCATTGACGTCAATGGGAGTTTGTTTTGGCACCAAAATCAACGGG
ACTTTCCAAAATGTCGTAACAACTCCGCCCCATTGACGCAAATGGGCGGTAGGCGTGTACGGTGGGAGGT
CTATATAAGCAGAGCTCTCTGGCTAACTAGAGAACCCACTGCTTACTGGCTTATCGAAATTAATACGACT
CACTATAGGGAGACCCAAGCTGGCTAGCGCCACCATGGGATCCACCGATAACGCCCCTCAGCTGGCCCTG
CGGGATGTGGCAGCTAGACAGCTGGCTAATGCCACCAAAACCGTGCCCCAACTGCGCACCATCACACCCA
GATGGCTGGTCAGACTGCTGCACTGGACCCCTGTGGAAGCCGGCATCTACCGGGTTAACCAGGTGAAGGA
CGCCTCCCAGATTACCGTCGCTTGTAGCGAGAGAGATGAGAGCGAGCTGCCCGAAACCTTCGTGGACTAC
ATCGACAATCCTAGAGAGTACCTGCTGAGCGCCGTGAACACAGTGGTGGACGTGCATACCAGAATCAGCG
ACCTGTATAGCAACCCCCACGACCAGATCCGGGAACAGCTCAGACTGACAATCGAGATCATGAAAGAAAG
ACAAGAGTCCGAGCTGATCAACAGCAGAGAATACGGCCTGCTGAACAACGTGGCCCCCGGCCAGCTGGTG
CACACAAGAAACGGCGCCCCAACACCTGACGACCTGGACGAGCTGCTGATCAGAGTGTGGAAGGAACCTG
CTTTTTTTCTGGCCCACCCTCAGGCCATCGCCGCCTTCGGCAGAGAGTGCACACGGCGGGGCGTGCCACC
TGCCACAGTGTCCCTGTTCGGCAGCAGCTTCATCACCTGGCGGGGCGTGCCTCTGATCCCCAGCGACAAG
GTGCCTCTGGAAAACGGTAAGACCAAGATCCTGCTGCTCAGGGTCGGAGAGTCTAGACAGGGAGTTGTGG
GACTGTACCAGCCTAATCTGCCTGGCGAGCAGGGCATGGGCCTGTCTGTGCGGTTCATGGGCATCAACCG
GAAGGCCCTGGCCAGCTACCTGGTGTCTCTGTACTGCAGCCTGGCCGTGCTGACCGATGATGCCCTGGCC
GTGCTGGATAACGTGGACGTGACCCAGTACCACACCTACAGATACAACGGTACCGGCGGCGGAGGCAGCG
GCGGCGGATCTGGCGGCGGCAGCGCAGAAATCGGTACTGGCTTTCCATTCGACCCCCATTATGTGGAAGT
CCTGGGCGAGCGCATGCACTACGTCGATGTTGGTCCGCGCGATGGCACCCCTGTGCTGTTCCTGCACGGT
AACCCGACCTCCTCCTACGTGTGGCGCAACATCATCCCGCATGTTGCACCGACCCATCGCTGCATTGCTC
CAGACCTGATCGGTATGGGCAAATCCGACAAACCAGACCTGGGTTATTTCTTCGACGACCACGTCCGCTT
CATGGATGCCTTCATCGAAGCCCTGGGTCTGGAAGAGGTCGTCCTGGTCATTCACGACTGGGGCTCCGCT
CTGGGTTTCCACTGGGCCAAGCGCAATCCAGAGCGCGTCAAAGGTATTGCATTTATGGAGTTCATCCGCC
CTATCCCGACCTGGGACGAATGGCCAGAATTTGCCCGCGAGACCTTCCAGGCCTTCCGCACCACCGACGT
CGGCCGCAAGCTGATCATCGATCAGAACGTTTTTATCGAGGGTACGCTGCCGATGGGTGTCGTCCGCCCG
CTGACTGAAGTCGAGATGGACCATTACCGCGAGCCGTTCCTGAATCCTGTTGACCGCGAGCCACTGTGGC
GCTTCCCAAACGAGCTGCCAATCGCCGGTGAGCCAGCGAACATCGTCGCGCTGGTCGAAGAATACATGGA
CTGGCTGCACCAGTCCCCTGTCCCGAAGCTGCTGTTCTGGGGCACCCCAGGCGTTCTGATCCCACCGGCC
GAAGCCGCTCGCCTGGCCAAAAGCCTGCCTAACTGCAAGGCTGTGGACATCGGCCCGGGTCTGAATCTGC
TGCAAGAAGACAACCCGGACCTGATCGGCAGCGAGATCGCGCGCTGGCTGTCTACTCTGGAGATTTCCGG
TAAGCTTGGAAGCGCCGGCTCTGCCGCTGGCAGCGGCGAGGGCATCCTCTGGCATGAGATGTGGCATGAA
GGCCTGGAAGAGGCATCTCGTTTGTACTTTGGGGAAAGGAACGTGAAAGGCATGTTTGAGGTGCTGGAGC
CCTTGCATGCTATGATGGAACGGGGCCCCCAGACTCTGAAGGAAACATCCTTTAATCAGGCCTATGGTCG
AGATTTAATGGAGGCCCAAGAGTGGTGCAGGAAGTACATGAAATCAGGGAATGTCAAGGACCTCCTCCAA
GCCTGGGACCTCTATTATCATGTGTTCCGACGAATCTCAAAGTAGGATATCCAGCACAGTGGCGGCCGCT
CGAGTCTAGAGGGCCCGTTTAAACCCGCTGATCAGCCTCGACTGTGCCTTCTAGTTGCCAGCCATCTGTT
GTTTGCCCCTCCCCCGTGCCTTCCTTGACCCTGGAAGGTGCCACTCCCACTGTCCTTTCCTAATAAAATG
AGGAAATTGCATCGCATTGTCTGAGTAGGTGTCATTCTATTCTGGGGGGTGGGGTGGGGCAGGACAGCAA
GGGGGAGGATTGGGAAGACAATAGCAGGCATGCTGGGGATGCGGTGGGCTCTATGGCTTCTGAGGCGGAA
AGAACCAGCTGGGGCTCTAGGGGGTATCCCC
[124 nt withheld, positions 3812-3935]
C
[91 nt withheld, positions 3937-4027]
A
[49 nt withheld, positions 4029-4077]
CCTTTGACGTTGGAGTCCACGTTCTTT
[37 nt withheld, positions 4105-4141]
ACCCTATCTCGGTCTATTCTTTTGATTTATAAGGGATTTTGCCGATTTCGGCCTATTGGTTAAAAAATGA
GCTGATTTAACAAAAATTTAACGCGAATTAATTCTGTGGAATGTGTGTCAGTTAGGGTGTGGAAAGTCCC
CAGGCTCCCCAGCAGGCAGAAGTATGCAAAGCATGCATCTCAATTAGTCAGCAACCAGGTGTGGAAAGTC
CCCAGGCTCCCCAGCAGGCAGAAGTATGCAAAGCATGCATCTCAATTAGTCAGCAACCATAGTCCCGCCC
CTAACTCCGCCCATCCCGCCCCTAACTCCGCCCAGTTCCGCCCATTCTCCGCCCCATGGCTGACTAATTT
TTTTTATTTATGCAGAGGCCGAGGCCGCCTCTGCCTCTGAGCTATTCCAGAAGTAGTGAGGAGGCTTTTT
TGGAGGCCTAGGCTTTTGCAAAAAGCTCCCGGGAGCTTGTATATCCATTTTCGGATCTGATCAAGAGACA
GGATGAGGATCGTTTCGCATGATTGAACAAGATGGATTGCACGCAGGTTCTCCGGCCGCTTGGGTGGAGA
GGCTATTCGGCTATGACTGGGCACAACAGACAATCGGCTGCTCTGATGCCGCCGTGTTCCGGCTGTCAGC
GCAGGGGCGCCCGGTTCTTTTTGTCAAGACCGACCTGTCCGGTGCCCTGAATGAACTGCAGGACGAGGCA
GCGCGGCTATCGTGGCTGGCCACGACGGGCGTTCCTTGCGCAGCTGTGCTCGACGTTGTCACTGAAGCGG
GAAGGGACTGGCTGCTATTGGGCGAAGTGCCGGGGCAGGATCTCCTGTCATCTCACCTTGCTCCTGCCGA
GAAAGTATCCATCATGGCTGATGCAATGCGGCGGCTGCATACGCTTGATCCGGCTACCTGCCCATTCGAC
CACCAAGCGAAACATCGCATCGAGCGAGCACGTACTCGGATGGAAGCCGGTCTTGTCGATCAGGATGATC
TGGACGAAGAGCATCAGGGGCTCGCGCCAGCCGAACTGTTCGCCAGGCTCAAGGCGCGCATGCCCGACGG
CGAGGATCTCGTCGTGACCCATGGCGATGCCTGCTTGCCGAATATCATGGTGGAAAATGGCCGCTTTTCT
GGATTCATCGACTGTGGCCGGCTGGGTGTGGCGGACCGCTATCAGGACATAGCGTTGGCTACCCGTGATA
TTGCTGAAGAGCTTGGCGGCGAATGGGCTGACCGCTTCCTCGTGCTTTACGGTATCGCCGCTCCCGATTC
GCAGCGCATCGCCTTCTATCGCCTTCTTGACGAGTTCTTCTGAGCGGGACTCTGGGGTTCGAAATGACCG
ACCAAGCGACGCCCAACCTGCCATCACGAGATTTCGATTCCACCGCCGCCTTCTATGAAAGGTTGGGCTT
CGGAATCGTTTTCCGGGACGCCGGCTGGATGATCCTCCAGCGCGGGGATCTCATGCTGGAGTTCTTCGCC
CACCCCAACTTGTTTATTGCAGCTTATAATGGTTACAAATAAAGCAATAGCATCACAAATTTCACAAATA
AAGCATTTTTTTCACTGCATTCTAGTTGTGGTTTGTCCAAACTCATCAATGTATCTTATCATGTCTGTAT
ACCGTCGACCTCTAGCTAGAGCTTGGCGTAATCATGGTCATAGCTGTTTCCTGTGTGAAATTGTTATCCG
CTCACAATTCCACACAACATACGAGCCGGAAGCATAAAGTGTAAAGCCTGGGGTGCCTAATGAGTGAGCT
AACTCACATTAATTGCGTTGCGCTCACTGCCCGCTTTCCAGTCGGGAAACCTGTCGTGCCAGCTGCATTA
ATGAATCGGCCAACGCGCGGGGAGAGGCGGTTTGCGTATTGGGCGCTCTTCCGCTTCCTCGCTCACTGAC
TCGCTGCGCTCGGTCGTTCGGCTGCGGCGAGCGGTATCAGCTCACTCAAAGGCGGTAATACGGTTATCCA
CAGAATCAGGGGATAACGCAGGAAAGAACATGTGAGCAAAAGGCCAGCAAAAGGCCAGGAACCGTAAAAA
GGCCGCGTTGCTGGCGTTTTTCCATAGGCTCCGCCCCCCTGACGAGCATCACAAAAATCGACGCTCAAGT
CAGAGGTGGCGAAACCCGACAGGACTATAAAGATACCAGGCGTTTCCCCCTGGAAGCTCCCTCGTGCGCT
CTCCTGTTCCGACCCTGCCGCTTACCGGATACCTGTCCGCCTTTCTCCCTTCGGGAAGCGTGGCGCTTTC
TCATAGCTCACGCTGTAGGTATCTCAGTTCGGTGTAGGTCGTTCGCTCCAAGCTGGGCTGTGTGCACGAA
CCCCCCGTTCAGCCCGACCGCTGCGCCTTATCCGGTAACTATCGTCTTGAGTCCAACCCGGTAAGACACG
ACTTATCGCCACTGGCAGCAGCCACTGGTAACAGGATTAGCAGAGCGAGGTATGTAGGCGGTGCTACAGA
GTTCTTGAAGTGGTGGCCTAACTACGGCTACACTAGAAGAACAGTATTTGGTATCTGCGCTCTGCTGAAG
CCAGTTACCTTCGGAAAAAGAGTTGGTAGCTCTTGATCCGGCAAACAAACCACCGCTGGTAGCGGTGGTT
TTTTTGTTTGCAAGCAGCAGATTACGCGCAGAAAAAAAGGATCTCAAGAAGATCCTTTGATCTTTTCTAC
GGGGTCTGACGCTCAGTGGAACGAAAACTCACGTTAAGGGATTTTGGTCATGAGATTATCAAAAAGGATC
TTCACCTAGATCCTTTTAAATTAAAAATGAAGTTTTAAATCAATCTAAAGTATATATGAGTAAACTTGGT
CTGACAGTTACCAATGCTTAATCAGTGAGGCACCTATCTCAGCGATCTGTCTATTTCGTTCATCCATAGT
TGCCTGACTCCCCGTCGTGTAGATAACTACGATACGGGAGGGCTTACCATCTGGCCCCAGTGCTGCAATG
ATACCGCGAGACCCACGCTCACCGGCTCCAGATTTATCAGCAATAAACCAGCCAGCCGGAAGGGCCGAGC
GCAGAAGTGGTCCTGCAACTTTATCCGCCTCCATCCAGTCTATTAATTGTTGCCGGGAAGCTAGAGTAAG
TAGTTCGCCAGTTAATAGTTTGCGCAACGTTGTTGCCATTGCTACAGGCATCGTGGTGTCACGCTCGTCG
TTTGGTATGGCTTCATTCAGCTCCGGTTCCCAACGATCAAGGCGAGTTACATGATCCCCCATGTTGTGCA
AAAAAGCGGTTAGCTCCTTCGGTCCTCCGATCGTTGTCAGAAGTAAGTTGGCCGCAGTGTTATCACTCAT
GGTTATGGCAGCACTGCATAATTCTCTTACTGTCATGCCATCCGTAAGATGCTTTTCTGTGACTGGTGAG
TACTCAACCAAGTCATTCTGAGAATAGTGTATGCGGCGACCGAGTTGCTCTTGCCC
Features (pLannotate 1.2.2; 22 found; start..end, strand, type, name):
    253..357     -  promoter       AmpR promoter: bla
    416..468     -  misc_feature   bom (fragment): basis of mobility region from pBR322
    623..1002    +  enhancer       CMV enhancer: human cytomegalovirus immediate early enhancer
   1003..1206    +  promoter       CMV promoter: human cytomegalovirus (CMV) immediate early promoter
   1202..1235    +  LTR            5' LTR (truncated) (fragment): truncated 5' long terminal repeat (LTR) from HIV-1
   1251..1269    +  promoter       T7 promoter: promoter for bacteriophage T7 RNA polymerase
   1304..2218    +  CDS            srpI: SRPI_SYNE7 - Experimental evidence at protein level: Swiss-Prot protein existence level 1. From Synechococcus elongatus (strain PCC 7942 / FACHB-805) (Anacystis nidulans R2).
   2264..3150    +  CDS            HaloTag® (fragment): modified bacterial dehalogenase that forms covalent bonds with chloroalkane derivatives
   3194..3472    +  CDS            FRB*: T2098L mutant of FKBP-rapamycin binding domain of human FRAP binds synthetic ligands such as AP21967
   3542..3766    +  polyA_signal   bGH poly(A) signal: bovine growth hormone polyadenylation signal
   3770..3791    +  promoter       SV40 promoter (fragment): SV40 enhancer and early promoter
   3812..4240    +  rep_origin     f1 ori (sequence partly withheld): f1 bacteriophage origin of replication; arrow indicates direction of (+) strand synthesis
   4254..4583    +  promoter       SV40 promoter: SV40 enhancer and early promoter
   4650..5441    +  CDS            neo: KKA2_KLEPN - Also known as kan, nptII. Experimental evidence at protein level: Swiss-Prot protein existence level 1. Resistance to kanamycin, neomycin, paromomycin, ribostamycin, butirosin and gentamicin B. From Klebsiella pneumoniae.
   5465..5623    +  CDS            ble (fragment): BLE_KLEPN - Experimental evidence at protein level: Swiss-Prot protein existence level 1. Binding protein with a strong affinity to the bleomycin family of antibiotics. Binds to CL990; an antimitotic-antibiotic compound. From Klebsiella pneumoniae.
   5618..5739    +  polyA_signal   SV40 poly(A) signal: SV40 polyadenylation signal
   5812..5828    -  protein_bind   lac operator: The lac repressor binds to the lac operator to inhibit transcription in E. coli. This inhibition can be relieved by adding lactose or isopropyl-β-D-thiogalactopyranoside (IPTG). lac repressor encoded by lacI
   5836..5866    -  promoter       lac promoter: promoter for the E. coli lac operon
   5881..5902    -  protein_bind   CAP binding site: CAP binding activates transcription in the presence of cAMP. E. coli catabolite activator protein
   5915..6007    -  CDS            lacI (fragment): lac repressor; lacI; The lac repressor binds to the lac operator to inhibit transcription in E. coli. This inhibition can be relieved by adding lactose or isopropyl-β-D-thiogalactopyranoside (IPTG).
   6190..6778    -  rep_origin     ori: high-copy-number ColE1/pMB1/pBR322/pUC origin of replication
   6949..252     -  CDS            AmpR (across the origin): β-lactamase; bla; confers resistance to ampicillin, carbenicillin, and related antibiotics
