[The description below was written by a language model from this plasmid's Addgene catalogue record and pLannotate feature annotations shown in this document.]
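Description:
pcDNA3.1_GEM2-Halo-FRB is a 7,557 nt mammalian expression plasmid built on the Invitrogen pcDNA3.1(+) backbone. It is propagated in E. coli through a high-copy ColE1/pUC-type origin with ampicillin selection from the β-lactamase gene. An f1 origin is also present. For selection in mammalian cells, an SV40 enhancer/early promoter drives a neomycin phosphotransferase gene followed by an SV40 polyadenylation signal, which allows G418 selection of stable transfectants. The annotation also picks up short fragments (a truncated HIV-1 LTR match, ble, lacI, bom and lac promoter/operator elements). These appear to be backbone remnants or partial sequence matches rather than functional parts of the design.

The payload is a single fusion open reading frame transcribed from the human CMV immediate early enhancer/promoter and terminated by the bovine growth hormone poly(A) signal. A T7 promoter lies just upstream of the coding region. The frame begins with the Synechococcus elongatus encapsulin (annotated as srpI and called GEM2 here), codon-optimised for human cells. It continues at the C terminus with HaloTag and then an FRB domain. Encapsulins self-assemble into multimeric protein shells. HaloTag is a modified dehalogenase that covalently binds chloroalkane ligands, so the particles can be labelled with fluorescent dyes. The FRB domain is annotated as matching the T2098L variant, which permits chemically induced dimerisation with an FKBP-tagged partner using rapamycin or analogues. According to the record and its associated publication title, the construct serves as a genetically encoded multimeric tag for localising proteins within cells by cryo-electron microscopy. The FKBP-bearing target protein would have to be supplied from a separate construct not described here.
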