Addgene plasmid #197056: pcDNA3.1_GEM2-Halo-FRB
Purpose: Expression of Synechococcus elongatus encapsulin Halo-FRB-fusion in mammalian cells
Depositing lab: Julia Mahamid. Depositing organization: European Molecular Biology Laboratory (EMBL), Heidelberg. Publication: Genetically encoded multimeric tags for subcellular protein localization in cryo-EM. Fung HKH, Hayashi Y, Salo VT, Babenko A, Zagoriy I, Brunner A, Ellenberg J, Muller CW, Cuylen-Haering S, Mahamid J. Nat Methods. 2023 Dec;20(12):1900-1908. doi: 10.1038/s41592-023-02053-0. Epub 2023 Nov 6. PubMed 37932397.
Backbone
  Vector backbone: pcDNA3.1(+)
  Backbone manufacturer: Invitrogen
  Vector type: Mammalian Expression
  Selectable markers: Neomycin (select with G418)
Growth in bacteria
  Bacterial resistance: Ampicillin, 100 μg/mL
  Growth temperature: 37°C
  Growth strain: DH5alpha
  Copy number: Unknown
Gene/Insert
  Gene/Insert name: Encapsulin (alt name: GEM2)
  Species: Synechococcus elongatus
  Mutation: Codon-optimised for human cell expression
  Tag / fusion protein: HaloTag (C terminal on insert); FRB (C terminal on insert)
Terms and licenses: Academic/Nonprofit Terms; Industry Terms: Not Available to Industry
Depositor comments: Please visit https://www.biorxiv.org/content/10.1101/2022.12.10.519870v1 for bioRxiv preprint.
How to cite: pcDNA3.1_GEM2-Halo-FRB was a gift from Julia Mahamid (Addgene plasmid # 197056 ; http://n2t.net/addgene:197056 ; RRID:Addgene_197056)
